>Addgene plasmid #106291 | pME-Trpa1b-2A-mCherry | addgene full sequence | sequence record 211383 | Addgene NGS Result
GATCAAAGGATCTTCTTGAGATCCTTTTTTTCTGCGCGTAATCTGCTGCTTGCAAACAAAAAAACCACCG
CTACCAGCGGTGGTTTGTTTGCCGGATCAAGAGCTACCAACTCTTTTTCCGAAGGTAACTGGCTTCAGCA
GAGCGCAGATACCAAATACTGTTCTTCTAGTGTAGCCGTAGTTAGGCCACCACTTCAAGAACTCTGTAGC
ACCGCCTACATACCTCGCTCTGCTAATCCTGTTACCAGTGGCTGCTGCCAGTGGCGATAAGTCGTGTCTT
ACCGGGTTGGACTCAAGACGATAGTTACCGGATAAGGCGCAGCGGTCGGGCTGAACGGGGGGTTCGTGCA
CACAGCCCAGCTTGGAGCGAACGACCTACACCGAACTGAGATACCTACAGCGTGAGCTATGAGAAAGCGC
CACGCTTCCCGAAGGGAGAAAGGCGGACAGGTATCCGGTAAGCGGCAGGGTCGGAACAGGAGAGCGCACG
AGGGAGCTTCCAGGGGGAAACGCCTGGTATCTTTATAGTCCTGTCGGGTTTCGCCACCTCTGACTTGAGC
GTCGATTTTTGTGATGCTCGTCAGGGGGGCGGAGCCTATGGAAAAACGCCAGCAACGCGGCCTTTTTACG
GTTCCTGGCCTTTTGCTGGCCTTTTGCTCACATGTTCTTTCCTGCGTTATCCCCTGATTCTGTGGATAAC
CGTATTACCGCCTTTGAGTGAGCTGATACCGCTCGCCGCAGCCGAACGACCGAGCGCAGCGAGTCAGTGA
GCGAGGAAGCGGAAGAGCGCCCAATACGCAAACCGCCTCTCCCCGCGCGTTGGCCGATTCATTAATGCAG
CTGGCACGACAGGTTTCCCGACTGGAAAGCGGGCAGTGAGCGCAACGCAATTAATACGCGTACCGCTAGC
CAGGAAGAGTTTGTAGAAACGCAAAAAGGCCATCCGTCAGGATGGCCTTCTGCTTAGTTTGATGCCTGGC
AGTTTATGGCGGGCGTCCTGCCCGCCACCCTCCGGGCCGTTGCTTCACAACGTTCAAATCCGCTCCCGGC
GGATTTGTCCTACTCAGGAGAGCGTTCACCGACAAACAACAGATAAAACGAAAGGCCCAGTCTTCCGACT
GAGCCTTTCGTTTTATTTGATGCCTGGCAGTTCCCTACTCTCGCGTTAACGCTAGCATGGATGTTTTCCC
AGTCACGACGTTGTAAAACGACGGCCAGTCTTAAGCTCGGGCCCCAAATAATGATTTTATTTTGACTGAT
AGTGACCTGTTCGTTGCAACAAATTGATGAGCAATGCTTTTTTATAATGCCAACTTTGTACAAAAAAGCG
GCTTCGCCACCATGCAGTTTGGAAAGGAGTTAGTGAGGCGAAACAGCTTCTACAAATGTGTGATAAACGA
GGACGAAACGGAGGAGTCTGCAGATGTCTTTGAGTTGGCTTTCAAAGGAAAGGCTTCTGCCATCGATCGT
CTGATCCAGAAAGGTCCAGAACACCTAAGCCTCAGGGATGAGAATGGAGCCAGTCTGCTGCACTATGCTT
CAGCTGGAGGAAACCTGGATATCATTCGGCTCATTGTTTCCATTGTGGGCCCTGAGGTGCTGAATGTGCA
GGATGAGCAGGGCCGAACTCCTCTGCACTGGGCTGTGGAGCAGGATCAACAACAGAGCTGCGCTGTACTG
CTGGATCTGGGTGCTGACCCCAACATTCTCAACAATGCCCTGATGGGCCCTCTGCACCTGGCTGTCACCA
AACAATACAATCATCTAGCAGAGGTCCTTCTGTCTTGTGACAAAACCAATAGCAATCTGGAGGGGGATCT
GGGAAACACCCCTGTCATGCTGGCCTGCTCCAATAACAACTGCCAAGCTCTCCAGATCCTGATCAAGCGC
GGTGCCAAGATGTGTATTCAGAACAAGCTGGGTCACTATCCCATTCATACTGTTGCTTTCGCAGGTGCCA
AAGAGGCCATGGAGATGGTATTGAAAATTGGAGAAGAACTTGGTGTATCATCTACATTGCACATTAATTA
TTTGGATAAGTCCAAAAGCACACCTCTTCATCTGGCTGTACGCGGAGGCAATATCGAGGTGATCAAACTC
TGCATCTTGAAAGGAGCCAAAGTAGAACAACATCAGAGTGGCAAATGCACGGCCCTCCACTTTGCCTGCA
GTCAGGGTTCTCTGGAGGCTGTCAAAATCATGCTTTCCTCTTACAACAGAACAGAAGATATCGTCAACAT
TCGGGATGGAGCCAATCGGACACCTTTGCATAGAGCAACGCTGTTTGATCACGTTGAGTTGGCTGAATAT
CTTATTTCAAAGGGAGCAGAAATTGACTCTATTGACTGTAAGGGACTGTCTCCGCTTCTGCTCGCCTCCA
GCTGCAGCGCTTGGAAAACAGTTGCATATCTGTTGTCCATTGGTGCAGATTTTAAAATCAAAGAAAAAAC
AGGTCGCAACTTCCTCCACTTTGTCATTCTTCAACCCAAAGGCCTGAAAAATCTTCCTGAGACGGTTTTG
CAGAGCACCGCCGTGAAGGAGATGTTGTCTGATGAGGATGTTGAAGGCTGCACTCCTCTGCACTACGCCT
GCAAGCTTGGCATCCACGATTCGGTCAAAAATATGCTGGGTCTCAATATCTGCTTGGGCCAAAAGTCACG
GGAGAAGAAATCAGCGCTTCACTTCGCTGCAGAATATGGGCGTATAAATACATGCCACCGGCTGCTGGAG
ACCCTCACAGACTCTAAAATGCTGAATGATTGGGATGAAAAGGGTCTGACGCCCCTCCATCTTGCTTCAA
GGGCAGGACACGCTCAAGTAGTGGATCTGCTGCTTAGGAAGGGAGCACTGTTTCAAAGTGATTACAAGGG
CTGGACCTGTTTACATCATGCAGCAGCTGAAGGATACACACAGACGATGAAAATCCTGCTAGCAGCCAAT
GTGAAACTACTGGATGAAAAAAATGAAGATGGGAACACAGCCCTTCATATAGCAGCACAAGCTGGACATG
TAAGTGCTGTTTTGCTGTTATTGGACAGAGGAGCTGAAATCGCTCTCAACGATGCTGACAACTCTTTTTT
GCATGAAGCTGTGCGGAATGAGAGAAGAGAAGTAGTAAACGCCACCATTGAACATGAGCGGTGTGATGAG
TCAATGACGTCATTTAAAGCGAAATCCCGCTGTGTTGTGCTGGACATCATAGAGTTCCTTCCAGAATCTT
TTCAGCACCTTCTGGACCAGTGTATTACAGAATCTGATCATGATGCCAATAGTCAGGATTATCATATCAT
GTACAATTTCCAATGGCTTCAGGCTCCCATACAGTTGAAGAAATATGCTAAAACAGACAAAACAAAAGCA
TTTCAACCACTGGCAGCATTAAATGCCATGGTGCGGTACAACCGTCTGGAGCTCCTCATTCACCCCTTGA
GCCGAAAATACCTGGAGATGAAGTGGACGGCATATGGAAGCAAAGTTCATTTCCTAAACTTGGCGATATA
CCTGCTTGGATTGTTGCCCCTCACATACCTCATCCTCAATCTGAGACCCAGCCAGGACTTCTCCAAAGGC
AATGGCACATCTGTCATCATGGTGCCCGTATCTTTTAGCGAGCAACAATATTTAATCTCCGTGTGTATAA
TCATGGTGATCGTCATGAATGTGTATTCGATTTGCAAAGAGGTGGTACAGCTGGCTCAGCAGCGAGTAAA
TTACTTCACAGATTTCTCAAACCCTGCGGACTGGAGTGCAGCTATTAGCGCTTTGGTTTTTGTTGTACCC
ATGTGCTGCAGTGTGGAGGCCACATGGCAATGGGAAGCTGGAGCTTATGCTATTCTGACATCATGGATTG
GCTTTCTGCTTTACTTTCAGAGATTTGAGCGGATTGGGATTTACGTGGTGATGTTTAATGGAATCGTACG
GACCCTGGTGTGCATCATGGTTCTTTTTGTCTTCCTTTTGCTGGCTTTCGGCTTGGCTTTCTACGCTCTG
ATGCTCCACAGGCCGGAGTTCAGTTCCATCAGCCTAGCGTTAGCGCAAACGTTTGTGATGACAGTAGGAG
AGCTAAACTACCAAAGCACATTTCTTAACTCCTATGAAGAAGGCCACATGGCTTTCCCAGCCATCACTTA
TTTAGTTTTTGTGTTTTTTGTTCTTCTCATGCCCATTCTTCTCATGAACCTAATGATTGGTTTGGCTGTA
GGAGACATTGCAGAGGTACAGAGAAACGCAGAGCTGAAAAGGATTGCTATGCAGATAGATCTTCACACTG
CCCTTGAGGAGAAACTACCTTACTGGTTCCTGAAGCGAGTGGACAAACCCTCTACCGTTGTCTATCCCAA
TAAATGCAAGAAAGTGCTTCTGGAGGCCTTGGTGCATGGTGAGATTCAGAACACAGTTCGAACTCGTCTA
AACCTTTGCTCACGGAAGGAAGGGCTTTTGGAGAGAGAGCTGCACAAGCAGAAGAACAGGTTGAAAGAAA
TGTCGTGCATGCTGGAAAAACAGCATAACCTGTTGAAGCTGATTATCCAGAAGATGGAAATTACATCTGA
AGCTGATGAATATGATGGTCCACAGAATCATGGAGCTCTAAAACAGCACACCTCATCCACCTCACAGAAA
TCAAAGTGGGTCCCGTTACTGCAAGCAATCAAGGCCAAGAAGGGATCCGGAGCCACGAACTTCTCTCTGT
TAAAGCAAGCAGGAGACGTGGAAGAAAACCCCGGTCCTATGGTGAGCAAGGGCGAGGAGGATAACATGGC
CATCATCAAGGAGTTCATGCGCTTCAAGGTGCACATGGAGGGCTCCGTGAACGGCCACGAGTTCGAGATC
GAGGGCGAGGGCGAGGGCCGCCCCTACGAGGGCACCCAGACCGCCAAGCTGAAGGTGACCAAGGGTGGCC
CCCTGCCCTTCGCCTGGGACATCCTGTCCCCTCAGTTCATGTACGGCTCCAAGGCCTACGTGAAGCACCC
CGCCGACATCCCCGACTACTTGAAGCTGTCCTTCCCCGAGGGCTTCAAGTGGGAGCGCGTGATGAACTTC
GAGGACGGCGGCGTGGTGACCGTGACCCAGGACTCCTCCCTGCAGGACGGCGAGTTCATCTACAAGGTGA
AGCTGCGCGGCACCAACTTCCCCTCCGACGGCCCCGTAATGCAGAAGAAGACCATGGGCTGGGAGGCCTC
CTCCGAGCGGATGTACCCCGAGGACGGCGCCCTGAAGGGCGAGATCAAGCAGAGGCTGAAGCTGAAGGAC
GGCGGCCACTACGACGCTGAGGTCAAGACCACCTACAAGGCCAAGAAGCCCGTGCAGCTGCCCGGCGCCT
ACAACGTCAACATCAAGTTGGACATCACCTCCCACAACGAGGACTACACCATCGTGGAACAGTACGAACG
CGCCGAGGGCCGCCACTCCACCGGCGGCATGGACGAGCTGTACAAGTAAGACCCAGCTTTCTTGTACAAA
GTTGGCATTATAAGAAAGCATTGCTTATCAATTTGTTGCAACGAACAGGTCACTATCAGTCAAAATAAAA
TCATTATTTGCCATCCAGCTGATATCCCCTATAGTGAGTCGTATTACATGGTCATAGCTGTTTCCTGGCA
GCTCTGGCCCGTGTCTCAAAATCTCTGATGTTACATTGCACAAGATAAAAATATATCATCATGAACAATA
AAACTGTCTGCTTACATAAACAGTAATACAAGGGGTGTTATGAGCCATATTCAACGGGAAACGTCGAGGC
CGCGATTAAATTCCAACATGGATGCTGATTTATATGGGTATAAATGGGCTCGCGATAATGTCGGGCAATC
AGGTGCGACAATCTATCGCTTGTATGGGAAGCCCGATGCGCCAGAGTTGTTTCTGAAACATGGCAAAGGT
AGCGTTGCCAATGATGTTACAGATGAGATGGTCAGACTAAACTGGCTGACGGAATTTATGCCTCTTCCGA
CCATCAAGCATTTTATCCGTACTCCTGATGATGCATGGTTACTCACCACTGCGATCCCCGGAAAAACAGC
ATTCCAGGTATTAGAAGAATATCCTGATTCAGGTGAAAATATTGTTGATGCGCTGGCAGTGTTCCTGCGC
CGGTTGCATTCGATTCCTGTTTGTAATTGTCCTTTTAACAGCGATCGCGTATTTCGTCTCGCTCAGGCGC
AATCACGAATGAATAACGGTTTGGTTGATGCGAGTGATTTTGATGACGAGCGTAATGGCTGGCCTGTTGA
ACAAGTCTGGAAAGAAATGCATAAACTTTTGCCATTCTCACCGGATTCAGTCGTCACTCATGGTGATTTC
TCACTTGATAACCTTATTTTTGACGAGGGGAAATTAATAGGTTGTATTGATGTTGGACGAGTCGGAATCG
CAGACCGATACCAGGATCTTGCCATCCTATGGAACTGCCTCGGTGAGTTTTCTCCTTCATTACAGAAACG
GCTTTTTCAAAAATATGGTATTGATAATCCTGATATGAATAAATTGCAGTTTCATTTGATGCTCGATGAG
TTTTTCTAATCAGAATTGGTTAATTGGTTGTAACACTGGCAGAGCATTACGCTGACTTGACGGGACGGCG
CAAGCTCATGACCAAAATCCCTTAACGTGAGTTACGCGTCGTTCCACTGAGCGTCAGACCCCGTAGAAAA
Features (pLannotate 1.2.2; 12 found; start..end, strand, type, name):
     16..604     +  rep_origin     ori: high-copy-number ColE1/pMB1/pBR322/pUC origin of replication
    787..879     +  CDS            lacI (fragment): lac repressor; lacI; The lac repressor binds to the lac operator to inhibit transcription in E. coli. This inhibition can be relieved by adding lactose or isopropyl-β-D-thiogalactopyranoside (IPTG).
    934..961     -  terminator     rrnB T2 terminator: transcription terminator T2 from the E. coli rrnB gene
   1093..1136    +  terminator     rrnB T1 terminator: Escherichia coli rrnB; transcription terminator T1 from the E. coli rrnB gene
   1183..1219    -  CDS            lacZα (fragment): LacZα fragment of β-galactosidase; lacZ fragment
   1235..1329    +  protein_bind   attL1: mutant version of attL; recombination site for the Gateway® LR reaction LR Clonase™
   2227..2376    +  CDS            mtpn (fragment): MTPN_DICDI - Protein inferred from homology: Swiss-Prot protein existence level 3. May regulate NF-kappa-B transcription factor activity. Plays a role in the regulation of the growth of actin filaments. Inhibits the activity of the F-actin-capping protein complex (By similarity). From Dictyostelium discoideum (Slime mold).
   4672..4728    +  CDS            P2A: 2A peptide from porcine teschovirus-1 polyprotein Eukaryotic ribosomes fail to insert a peptide bond between the Gly and Pro residues, yielding separate polypeptides.
   4729..5436    +  CDS            mCherry: mCherry is a basic (constitutively fluorescent) red fluorescent protein published in 2004, derived from Discosoma sp.. It is reported to be a very rapidly-maturing monomer with low acid sensitivity.
   5441..5540    -  protein_bind   attL2: mutant version of attL; recombination site for the Gateway® LR reaction LR Clonase™
   5558..5576    -  promoter       T7 promoter: promoter for bacteriophage T7 RNA polymerase
   5710..6519    +  CDS            KanR: aminoglycoside phosphotransferase; aph(3')-Ia; confers resistance to kanamycin in bacteria or G418 (Geneticin®) in eukaryotes
