[The description below was written by a language model from this plasmid's Addgene catalogue record and pLannotate feature annotations shown in this document.]
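Description:
pME-Trpa1b-2A-mCherry is a Gateway middle entry clone built on the pDONR221 backbone, about 6.65 kb in total, of which roughly 4.1 kb is insert. It is maintained in E. coli through a high-copy ColE1/pUC-type origin and selected with kanamycin via the KanR aminoglycoside phosphotransferase gene. The backbone also carries rrnB T1 and T2 terminators upstream of the cloning region, which shield the insert from read-through transcription, and a T7 promoter just outside attL2, oriented toward the insert on the reverse strand. The small lacI and lacZα fragments in the annotation are backbone remnants.

The payload sits between attL1 and attL2, the sites used in the LR Clonase reaction. It consists of the zebrafish (Danio rerio) trpa1b coding sequence, joined at its C terminus to a P2A peptide from porcine teschovirus-1 and then to mCherry. Ribosomal skipping at the 2A sequence yields the Trpa1b channel and the red fluorescent protein as separate polypeptides from one transcript, so mCherry marks expressing cells without being attached to the channel. The short "mtpn" hit annotated inside the insert is probably a homology match within the Trpa1b coding region, possibly to its ankyrin repeats, rather than a separate element.

As an entry clone, the plasmid has no eukaryotic promoter or polyadenylation signal within the att-flanked cassette. These are supplied by recombining it with a 5' promoter entry clone, a 3' entry clone and a destination vector in multisite Gateway assembly. According to the associated publication, the construct belongs to a chemo-optogenetic system based on Trpa1b as a high-conductance channel. It serves as a modular part for building tissue-specific expression constructs.
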