Addgene plasmid #106291: pME-Trpa1b-2A-mCherry
Purpose: Gateway middle entry construct containing zebrafish Trpa1b, 2A self-cleaving peptide and mCherry
Depositing lab: Randall Peterson. Depositing organization: Massachusetts General Hospital. Publication: A high-conductance chemo-optogenetic system based on the vertebrate channel Trpa1b. Lam PY, Mendu SK, Mills RW, Zheng B, Padilla H, Milan DJ, Desai BN, Peterson RT. Sci Rep. 2017 Sep 19;7(1):11839. doi: 10.1038/s41598-017-11791-z. PubMed 28928472.
Backbone
  Vector backbone: pDONR221
  Backbone size w/o insert (bp): 2553
  Total vector size (bp): 6651
  Vector type: Gateway middle entry
Growth in bacteria
  Bacterial resistance: Kanamycin, 50 μg/mL
  Growth temperature: 37°C
  Growth strain: NEB Stable
  Copy number: Unknown
Gene/Insert
  Gene/Insert name: Trpa1b
  Species: D. rerio (zebrafish)
  Insert size (bp): 4098
  GenBank ID: EU826642.1
  Entrez Gene: trpa1b (a.k.a. trpa1l, trpa2)
  Tag / fusion protein: 2A-mCherry (C terminal on insert)
Resource information
  A portion of this plasmid was derived from a plasmid made by: The original Trpa1b cDNA plasmid is a generous gift from Dr. David Prober.
Terms and licenses: Academic/Nonprofit Terms; Industry Terms: Not Available to Industry
How to cite: pME-Trpa1b-2A-mCherry was a gift from Randall Peterson (Addgene plasmid # 106291 ; http://n2t.net/addgene:106291 ; RRID:Addgene_106291)
