>Addgene plasmid #106291 | pME-Trpa1b-2A-mCherry | depositor partial sequence | sequence record 201467 | Trpa1b-2A-mCherry
ATGCAGTTTGGAAAGGAGTTAGTGAGGCGAAACAGCTTCTACAAATGTGTGATAAACGAGGACGAAACGG
AGGAGTCTGCAGATGTCTTTGAGTTGGCTTTCAAAGGAAAGGCTTCTGCCATCGATCGTCTGATCCAGAA
AGGTCCAGAACACCTAAGCCTCAGGGATGAGAATGGAGCCAGTCTGCTGCACTATGCTTCAGCTGGAGGA
AACCTGGATATCATTCGGCTCATTGTTTCCATTGTGGGCCCTGAGGTGCTGAATGTGCAGGATGAGCAGG
GCCGAACTCCTCTGCACTGGGCTGTGGAGCAGGATCAACAACAGAGCTGCGCTGTACTGCTGGATCTGGG
TGCTGACCCCAACATTCTCAACAATGCCCTGATGGGCCCTCTGCACCTGGCTGTCACCAAACAATACAAT
CATCTAGCAGAGGTCCTTCTGTCTTGTGACAAAACCAATAGCAATCTGGAGGGGGATCTGGGAAACACCC
CTGTCATGCTGGCCTGCTCCAATAACAACTGCCAAGCTCTCCAGATCCTGATCAAGCGCGGTGCCAAGAT
GTGTATTCAGAACAAGCTGGGTCACTATCCCATTCATACTGTTGCTTTCGCAGGTGCCAAAGAGGCCATG
GAGATGGTATTGAAAATTGGAGAAGAACTTGGTGTATCATCTACATTGCACATTAATTATTTGGATAAGT
CCAAAAGCACACCTCTTCATCTGGCTGTACGCGGAGGCAATATCGAGGTGATCAAACTCTGCATCTTGAA
AGGAGCCAAAGTAGAACAACATCAGAGTGGCAAATGCACGGCCCTCCACTTTGCCTGCAGTCAGGGTTCT
CTGGAGGCTGTCAAAATCATGCTTTCCTCTTACAACAGAACAGAAGATATCGTCAACATTCGGGATGGAG
CCAATCGGACACCTTTGCATAGAGCAACGCTGTTTGATCACGTTGAGTTGGCTGAATATCTTATTTCAAA
GGGAGCAGAAATTGACTCTATTGACTGTAAGGGACTGTCTCCGCTTCTGCTCGCCTCCAGCTGCAGCGCT
TGGAAAACAGTTGCATATCTGTTGTCCATTGGTGCAGATTTTAAAATCAAAGAAAAAACAGGTCGCAACT
TCCTCCACTTTGTCATTCTTCAACCCAAAGGCCTGAAAAATCTTCCTGAGACGGTTTTGCAGAGCACCGC
CGTGAAGGAGATGTTGTCTGATGAGGATGTTGAAGGCTGCACTCCTCTGCACTACGCCTGCAAGCTTGGC
ATCCACGATTCGGTCAAAAATATGCTGGGTCTCAATATCTGCTTGGGCCAAAAGTCACGGGAGAAGAAAT
CAGCGCTTCACTTCGCTGCAGAATATGGGCGTATAAATACATGCCACCGGCTGCTGGAGACCCTCACAGA
CTCTAAAATGCTGAATGATTGGGATGAAAAGGGTCTGACGCCCCTCCATCTTGCTTCAAGGGCAGGACAC
GCTCAAGTAGTGGATCTGCTGCTTAGGAAGGGAGCACTGTTTCAAAGTGATTACAAGGGCTGGACCTGTT
TACATCATGCAGCAGCTGAAGGATACACACAGACGATGAAAATCCTGCTAGCAGCCAATGTGAAACTACT
GGATGAAAAAAATGAAGATGGGAACACAGCCCTTCATATAGCAGCACAAGCTGGACATGTAAGTGCTGTT
TTGCTGTTATTGGACAGAGGAGCTGAAATCGCTCTCAACGATGCTGACAACTCTTTTTTGCATGAAGCTG
TGCGGAATGAGAGAAGAGAAGTAGTAAACGCCACCATTGAACATGAGCGGTGTGATGAGTCAATGACGTC
ATTTAAAGCGAAATCCCGCTGTGTTGTGCTGGACATCATAGAGTTCCTTCCAGAATCTTTTCAGCACCTT
CTGGACCAGTGTATTACAGAATCTGATCATGATGCCAATAGTCAGGATTATCATATCATGTACAATTTCC
AATGGCTTCAGGCTCCCATACAGTTGAAGAAATATGCTAAAACAGACAAAACAAAAGCATTTCAACCACT
GGCAGCATTAAATGCCATGGTGCGGTACAACCGTCTGGAGCTCCTCATTCACCCCTTGAGCCGAAAATAC
CTGGAGATGAAGTGGACGGCATATGGAAGCAAAGTTCATTTCCTAAACTTGGCGATATACCTGCTTGGAT
TGTTGCCCCTCACATACCTCATCCTCAATCTGAGACCCAGCCAGGACTTCTCCAAAGGCAATGGCACATC
TGTCATCATGGTGCCCGTATCTTTTAGCGAGCAACAATATTTAATCTCCGTGTGTATAATCATGGTGATC
GTCATGAATGTGTATTCGATTTGCAAAGAGGTGGTACAGCTGGCTCAGCAGCGAGTAAATTACTTCACAG
ATTTCTCAAACCCTGCGGACTGGAGTGCAGCTATTAGCGCTTTGGTTTTTGTTGTACCCATGTGCTGCAG
TGTGGAGGCCACATGGCAATGGGAAGCTGGAGCTTATGCTATTCTGACATCATGGATTGGCTTTCTGCTT
TACTTTCAGAGATTTGAGCGGATTGGGATTTACGTGGTGATGTTTAATGGAATCGTACGGACCCTGGTGT
GCATCATGGTTCTTTTTGTCTTCCTTTTGCTGGCTTTCGGCTTGGCTTTCTACGCTCTGATGCTCCACAG
GCCGGAGTTCAGTTCCATCAGCCTAGCGTTAGCGCAAACGTTTGTGATGACAGTAGGAGAGCTAAACTAC
CAAAGCACATTTCTTAACTCCTATGAAGAAGGCCACATGGCTTTCCCAGCCATCACTTATTTAGTTTTTG
TGTTTTTTGTTCTTCTCATGCCCATTCTTCTCATGAACCTAATGATTGGTTTGGCTGTAGGAGACATTGC
AGAGGTACAGAGAAACGCAGAGCTGAAAAGGATTGCTATGCAGATAGATCTTCACACTGCCCTTGAGGAG
AAACTACCTTACTGGTTCCTGAAGCGAGTGGACAAACCCTCTACCGTTGTCTATCCCAATAAATGCAAGA
AAGTGCTTCTGGAGGCCTTGGTGCATGGTGAGATTCAGAACACAGTTCGAACTCGTCTAAACCTTTGCTC
ACGGAAGGAAGGGCTTTTGGAGAGAGAGCTGCACAAGCAGAAGAACAGGTTGAAAGAAATGTCGTGCATG
CTGGAAAAACAGCATAACCTGTTGAAGCTGATTATCCAGAAGATGGAAATTACATCTGAAGCTGATGAAT
ATGATGGTCCACAGAATCATGGAGCTCTAAAACAGCACACCTCATCCACCTCACAGAAATCAAAGTGGGT
CCCGTTACTGCAAGCAATCAAGGCCAAGAAGGGATCCGGAGCCACGAACTTCTCTCTGTTAAAGCAAGCA
GGAGACGTGGAAGAAAACCCCGGTCCTATGGTGAGCAAGGGCGAGGAGGATAACATGGCCATCATCAAGG
AGTTCATGCGCTTCAAGGTGCACATGGAGGGCTCCGTGAACGGCCACGAGTTCGAGATCGAGGGCGAGGG
CGAGGGCCGCCCCTACGAGGGCACCCAGACCGCCAAGCTGAAGGTGACCAAGGGTGGCCCCCTGCCCTTC
GCCTGGGACATCCTGTCCCCTCAGTTCATGTACGGCTCCAAGGCCTACGTGAAGCACCCCGCCGACATCC
CCGACTACTTGAAGCTGTCCTTCCCCGAGGGCTTCAAGTGGGAGCGCGTGATGAACTTCGAGGACGGCGG
CGTGGTGACCGTGACCCAGGACTCCTCCCTGCAGGACGGCGAGTTCATCTACAAGGTGAAGCTGCGCGGC
ACCAACTTCCCCTCCGACGGCCCCGTAATGCAGAAGAAGACCATGGGCTGGGAGGCCTCCTCCGAGCGGA
TGTACCCCGAGGACGGCGCCCTGAAGGGCGAGATCAAGCAGAGGCTGAAGCTGAAGGACGGCGGCCACTA
CGACGCTGAGGTCAAGACCACCTACAAGGCCAAGAAGCCCGTGCAGCTGCCCGGCGCCTACAACGTCAAC
ATCAAGTTGGACATCACCTCCCACAACGAGGACTACACCATCGTGGAACAGTACGAACGCGCCGAGGGCC
GCCACTCCACCGGCGGCATGGACGAGCTGTACAAGTAA
